Addgene plasmid #24005: pSIN REP5-GFP-GluR2(R)
Depositing lab: Robert Malinow. Depositing organization: University of California, San Diego (UCSD). Publication: Roles of stargazin and phosphorylation in the control of AMPA receptor subcellular distribution. Kessels HW, Kopec CD, Klein ME, Malinow R. Nat Neurosci. 2009 Jul . 12(7):888-96. 10.1038/nn.2340 PubMed 19543281.
Backbone
  Vector backbone: pSIN
  Backbone size w/o insert (bp): 7000
  Vector type: Sindbis virus production
Growth in bacteria
  Bacterial resistance: Ampicillin, 100 μg/mL
  Growth temperature: 37°C
  Growth strain: DH5alpha
  Copy number: Unknown
Gene/Insert
  Gene/Insert name: GluR2
  Species: R. norvegicus (rat)
  Entrez Gene: Gria2 (a.k.a. GluA2, GluR-K2, GluR2, gluR-B)
  Tag / fusion protein: EGFP (N terminal on insert)
  Cloning method: Restriction Enzyme
  Sequencing primers: 5′ EGFP-C
Terms and licenses: Academic/Nonprofit Terms; Industry Terms: Not Available to Industry
How to cite: pSIN REP5-GFP-GluR2(R) was a gift from Robert Malinow (Addgene plasmid # 24005)
