[The description below was written by a language model from this plasmid's Addgene catalogue record.]
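Description:
pSIN REP5-GFP-GluR2(R) is a Sindbis virus production plasmid built on the pSIN backbone (about 7 kb without the insert), used to generate recombinant Sindbis particles for gene delivery into mammalian cells. It is propagated in E. coli under ampicillin selection; the copy number is recorded as unknown and the bacterial origin of replication is not specified. No feature table accompanies the entry, so the exact arrangement of viral and regulatory elements cannot be confirmed from it. In general, SinRep5-type vectors encode the Sindbis nonstructural replicase genes and place the foreign gene behind the viral subgenomic promoter. The plasmid serves as a template for in vitro transcription of replicon RNA, which is packaged into infectious but replication-defective particles when viral structural proteins are supplied by a separate helper RNA.

The payload is rat GluR2 (Gria2, also called GluA2 or GluR-B), an AMPA-type glutamate receptor subunit, fused at its N terminus to EGFP. The "(R)" in the name most likely denotes the edited form carrying arginine at the Q/R site in the channel pore, a residue that governs calcium permeability and rectification of AMPA receptors, although the record itself does not define this designation. The EGFP tag allows the recombinant subunit to be seen in living or fixed cells. The associated publication concerns the roles of stargazin and phosphorylation in controlling AMPA receptor subcellular distribution, which fits use of this construct for rapid, high-level expression of tagged receptor in neurons to follow receptor trafficking and localization.
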