>Addgene plasmid #24005 | pSIN REP5-GFP-GluR2(R) | addgene partial sequence | sequence record 29820 | 24005 with rGria2-F (TTGCCTACATTGGGGTCAGT)
ATTTAGCCCCTACGAGTGGCACACTGAGGAATTTGAAGATGGAAGAGAAACACAAAGTAGTGAATCAACT
AATGAATTTGGGATTTTTAATAGTCTCTGGTTTTCCTTGGGTGCCTTTATGCGGCAGGGATGCGATATTT
CGCCAAGATCCCTCTCTGGGCGCATTGTTGGAGGTGTGTGGTGGTTCTTTACCCTGATCATAATCTCCTC
CTACACGGCTAACTTAGCTGCCTTCCTGACTGTAGAGAGGATGGTGTCTCCCATCGAAAGTGCTGAGGAT
CTGTCTAAGCAAACAGAAATTGCTTATGGAACATTAGACTCTGGCTCCACTAAAGAGTTTTTCAGGAGAT
CTAAAATCGCAGTGTTTGATAAAATGTGGACTTATATGAGGAGTGCAGAGCCCTCTGTGTTTGTGAGGAC
TACCGCAGAAGGAGTAGCCAGAGTCCGGAAATCCAAAGGAAAGTATGCCTACTTGCTGGAGTCCACAATG
AACGAGTACATCGAGCAGAGGAAGCCTTGTGACACCATGAAAGTGGGAGGAAACTTGGATTCCAAAGGCT
ACGGCATCGCCACACCTAAAGGATCCTCATTAGGAAATGCGGTTAACCTCGCAGTACTAAAACTGAATGA
ACAAGGCCTGTTGGACAAATTGAAAAACAAATGGTGGTACGACAAAGGAGAGTGCGGCAGCGGGGGAGGT
GATTCCAAGGAAAAGACCAGTGCCCTCAGTCTGAGCAACGTTGCTGGAGTATTCTACATNCCTTGTCGGG
GGNCNTNGGTTTG
