>Addgene plasmid #24005 | pSIN REP5-GFP-GluR2(R) | addgene partial sequence | sequence record 66619 | Amp-R 5'-ATAATACCGCGCCACATAGC-3'
ACGTTCTTCGGGGCGAAAACTCTCAAGGATCTTACCGCTGTTGAGATCCAGTTCGATGTAACCCACTCGT
GCACCCAACTGATCTTCAGCATCTTTTACTTTCACCAGCGTTTCTGGGTGAGCAAAAACAGGAAGGCAAA
ATGCCGCAAAAAAGGGAATAAGGGCGACACGGAAATGTTGAATACTCATACTCTTCCTTTTTCAATATTA
TTGAAGCATTTATCAGGGTTATTGTCTCATGAGCGGATACATATTTGAATGTATTTAGAAAAATAAACAA
ATAGGGGTTCCGCGCACATTTCCCCGAAAAGTGCCACCTGACGTCTAAGAAACCATTATTATCATGACAT
TAACCTATAAAAATAGGCGTATCACGAGGCCCTTTCGTCTCGCGCGTTTCGGTGATGACGGTGAAAACCT
CTGACACATGCAGCTCCCGGAGACGGTCACAGCTTGTCTGTAAGCGGATGCCGGGAGCAGACAAGCCCGT
CAGGGCGCGTCAGCGGGTGTTGGCGGGTGTCGGGGCTGGCTTAACTATGCGGCATCAGAGCAGATTGTAC
TGAGAGTGCACCATATGCGGTGTGAAATACCGCACAGATGCGTAAGGAGAAAATACCGCATCAGGAAATT
GTAAGCGTTAATATTTTGTTAAAATTCGCGTTAAATTTTTGTTAAATCAGCTCATTTTTTAACCAATAGG
CCGAAATCGGCAAAATCCCTTATAAATCAAAAGAATAGACCGAGATAGGGTTGAGTGTTGTTCCAGTTTG
GAACAAGAGTCCACTATTAAAGAACGTGGACTCCAACGTCAAAGGGCGAAAAACCGTCTATCA
